>Addgene plasmid #132378 | pRD134 | addgene full sequence | sequence record 258693 | Addgene NGS Result
CGCAATTAATGTGAGTTAGCTCACTCATTAGGCACCCCAGGCTTTACACTTTATGCTTCCGGCTCGTATG
TTGTGTGGAATTGTGAGCGGATAACAATTTCACACGAGCTATTTAGGTGACACTATAGAAGTGAAGCTTG
GTCTCATCAGCAATGGTGAGCAAGGGCGAGGCAGTGATCAAGGAGTTCATGCGGTTCAAGGTGCACATGG
AGGGCTCCATGAACGGCCACGAGTTCGAGATCGAGGGCGAGGGCGAGGGCCGCCCCTACGAGGGCACCCA
GACCGCCAAGCTGAAGGTGACCAAGGGTGGCCCCCTGCCCTTCTCCTGGGACATCCTGTCCCCTCAGTTC
ATGTACGGCTCCAGGGCCTTCACCAAGCACCCCGCCGACATCCCCGACTACTATAAGCAGTCCTTCCCCG
AGGGCTTCAAGTGGGAGCGCGTGATGAACTTCGAGGACGGCGGCGCCGTGACCGTGACCCAGGACACCTC
CCTGGAGGACGGCACCCTGATCTACAAGGTGAAGCTCCGCGGCACCAACTTCCCTCCTGACGGCCCCGTA
ATGCAGAAGAAGACAATGGGCTGGGAAGCGTCCACCGAGCGGTTGTACCCCGAGGACGGCGTGCTGAAGG
GCGACATTAAGATGGCCCTGCGCCTGAAGGACGGCGGCCGCTACCTGGCGGACTTCAAGACCACCTACAA
GGCCAAGAAGCCCGTGCAGATGCCCGGCGCCTACAACGTCGACCGCAAGTTGGACATCACCTCCCACAAC
GAGGACTACACCGTGGTGGAACAGTACGAACGCTCCGAGGGCCGCCACTCCACCGGCGGCATGGACGAGC
TGTACAAGTAACTGCTGAGACCGAATTCTCGCCCTATAGTGAGTCGTATTACCTGGCCGTCGTTTTACAA
CGTCGTGACTGGGAAAACCCTGGCGTTACCCAACTTAATCGCCTTGCAGCACATCCCCCTTTCGCCAGCT
GGCGTAATAGCGAAGAGGCCCGCACCGATCGCCCTTCCCAACAGTTGCGCAGCCTGAATGGCGAATGGCG
CCTGATGCGGTATTTTCTCCTTACGCATCTGTGCGGTATTTCACACCGCATATGGTGCACTCTCAGTACA
ATCTGCTCTGATGCCGCATAGTTAAGCCAGCCCCGACACCCGCCAACACCCGCTGACGCGCCCTGACGGG
CTTGTCTGCTCCCGGCATCCGCTTACAGACAAGCTGTGACCGTCTCCGGGAGCTGCATGTGTCAGAGGTT
TTCACCGTCATCACCGAAACGCGCGAGACGAAAGGGCCTCGTGATACGCCTATTTTTATAGGTTAATGTC
ATGATAATAATGGTTTCTTAGACGTCAGGTGGCACTTTTCGGGGAAATGTGCGCGGAACCCCTATTTGTT
TATTTTTCTAAATACATTCAAATATGTATCCGCTCATGAGACAATAACCCTGATAAATGCTTCAATAATA
TTGAAAAAGGAAGAGTATGAGTATTCAACATTTCCGTGTCGCCCTTATTCCCTTTTTTGCGGCATTTTGC
CTTCCTGTTTTTGCTCACCCAGAAACGCTGGTGAAAGTAAAAGATGCTGAAGATCAGTTGGGTGCACGAG
TGGGTTACATCGAACTGGATCTCAACAGCGGTAAGATCCTTGAGAGTTTTCGCCCCGAAGAACGTTTTCC
AATGATGAGCACTTTTAAAGTTCTGCTATGTGGCGCGGTATTATCCCGTATTGACGCCGGGCAAGAGCAA
CTCGGTCGCCGCATACACTATTCTCAGAATGACTTGGTTGAGTACTCACCAGTCACAGAAAAGCATCTTA
CGGATGGCATGACAGTAAGAGAATTATGCAGTGCTGCCATAACCATGAGTGATAACACTGCGGCCAACTT
ACTTCTGACAACGATCGGAGGACCGAAGGAGCTAACCGCTTTTTTGCACAACATGGGGGATCATGTAACT
CGCCTTGATCGTTGGGAACCGGAGCTGAATGAAGCCATACCAAACGACGAGCGTGACACCACGATGCCTG
TAGCAATGGCAACAACGTTGCGCAAACTATTAACTGGCGAACTACTTACTCTAGCTTCCCGGCAACAATT
AATAGACTGGATGGAGGCGGATAAAGTTGCAGGACCACTTCTGCGCTCGGCCCTTCCGGCTGGCTGGTTT
ATTGCTGATAAATCTGGAGCCGGTGAGCGTGGCTCTCGAGGTATCATTGCAGCACTGGGGCCAGATGGTA
AGCCCTCCCGTATCGTAGTTATCTACACGACGGGGAGTCAGGCAACTATGGATGAACGAAATAGACAGAT
CGCTGAGATAGGTGCCTCACTGATTAAGCATTGGTAACTGTCAGACCAAGTTTACTCATATATACTTTAG
ATTGATTTAAAACTTCATTTTTAATTTAAAAGGATCTAGGTGAAGATCCTTTTTGATAATCTCATGACCA
AAATCCCTTAACGTGAGTTTTCGTTCCACTGAGCGTCAGACCCCGTAGAAAAGATCAAAGGATCTTCTTG
AGATCCTTTTTTTCTGCGCGTAATCTGCTGCTTGCAAACAAAAAAACCACCGCTACCAGCGGTGGTTTGT
TTGCCGGATCAAGAGCTACCAACTCTTTTTCCGAAGGTAACTGGCTTCAGCAGAGCGCAGATACCAAATA
CTGTTCTTCTAGTGTAGCCGTAGTTAGGCCACCACTTCAAGAACTCTGTAGCACCGCCTACATACCTCGC
TCTGCTAATCCTGTTACCAGTGGCTGCTGCCAGTGGCGATAAGTCGTGTCTTACCGGGTTGGACTCAAGA
CGATAGTTACCGGATAAGGCGCAGCGGTCGGGCTGAACGGGGGGTTCGTGCACACAGCCCAGCTTGGAGC
GAACGACCTACACCGAACTGAGATACCTACAGCGTGAGCTATGAGAAAGCGCCACGCTTCCCGAAGGGAG
AAAGGCGGACAGGTATCCGGTAAGCGGCAGGGTCGGAACAGGAGAGCGCACGAGGGAGCTTCCAGGGGGA
AACGCCTGGTATCTTTATAGTCCTGTCGGGTTTCGCCACCTCTGACTTGAGCGTCGATTTTTGTGATGCT
CGTCAGGGGGGCGGAGCCTATGGAAAAACGCCAGCAACGCGGCCTTTTTACGGTTCCTGGCCTTTTGCTG
GCCTTTTGCTCACATGTTCTTTCCTGCGTTATCCCCTGATTCTGTGGATAACCGTATTACCGCCTTTGAG
TGAGCTGATACCGCTCGCCGCAGCCGAACGACCGAGCGCAGCGAGTCAGTGAGCGAGGAAGCGGAAGAGC
GCCCAATACGCAAACCGCCTCTCCCCGCGCGTTGGCCGATTCATTAATGCAGCTGGCACGACAGGTTTCC
CGACTGGAAAGCGGGCAGTGAGCGCAA
Features (pLannotate 1.2.2; 13 found; start..end, strand, type, name):
      7..28      +  protein_bind   CAP binding site: CAP binding activates transcription in the presence of cAMP. E. coli catabolite activator protein
     43..73      +  promoter       lac promoter: promoter for the E. coli lac operon
     81..97      +  protein_bind   lac operator: The lac repressor binds to the lac operator to inhibit transcription in E. coli. This inhibition can be relieved by adding lactose or isopropyl-β-D-thiogalactopyranoside (IPTG). lac repressor encoded by lacI
    111..129     +  promoter       SP6 promoter: promoter for bacteriophage SP6 RNA polymerase
    153..848     +  CDS            mScarlet: mScarlet is a basic (constitutively fluorescent) red fluorescent protein published in 2016, derived from synthetic construct. It has moderate acid sensitivity.
    873..891     -  promoter       T7 promoter: promoter for bacteriophage T7 RNA polymerase
    893..1045    +  CDS            lacZα (fragment): LacZα fragment of β-galactosidase; lacZ fragment
   1051..1150    -  misc_feature   bom (fragment): basis of mobility region from pBR322
   1252..1287    -  CDS            rop (fragment): Rop protein, which maintains plasmids at low copy number; rop
   1382..1486    +  promoter       AmpR promoter: bla
   1487..2347    +  CDS            AmpR: β-lactamase; bla; confers resistance to ampicillin, carbenicillin, and related antibiotics
   2518..3106    +  rep_origin     ori: high-copy-number ColE1/pMB1/pBR322/pUC origin of replication
   3289..3381    +  CDS            lacI (fragment): lac repressor; lacI; The lac repressor binds to the lac operator to inhibit transcription in E. coli. This inhibition can be relieved by adding lactose or isopropyl-β-D-thiogalactopyranoside (IPTG).
