[The description below was written by a language model from this plasmid's Addgene catalogue record and pLannotate feature annotations shown in this document.]
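Description:
pRD134 is a GreenGate entry plasmid that carries the coding sequence of the red fluorescent protein mScarlet as a module for C-terminal fusions. It is built on the pGGD000 backbone, the entry vector for the "D" position of the GreenGate Golden Gate-style assembly system. In that system, standardised modules are released by a type IIS restriction enzyme and joined in a fixed order into a plant transformation destination vector. The total size is 3,387 bp, of which the mScarlet insert accounts for about 705 bp. The plasmid is maintained in E. coli through a high-copy ColE1/pUC-type origin and is selected with ampicillin via the β-lactamase gene and its own promoter.

The feature table shows the mScarlet open reading frame sitting between an SP6 promoter upstream and an inward-facing T7 promoter downstream. These lie within remnants of a lac cloning cassette: CAP binding site, lac promoter and operator, and a lacZα fragment. These elements, along with partial bom, rop and lacI sequences, are leftovers of the cloning backbone rather than functional parts of the payload. No plant promoter or terminator is annotated, so the plasmid is a parts donor rather than an expression construct, and expression elements and the gene of interest must come from other GreenGate modules during assembly. The type IIS sites and overhangs that define the module are not annotated in the table. The associated work concerns choosing fluorescent proteins for FRET experiments in plants, so pRD134 is presumably used to tag proteins at the C-terminus with mScarlet for plant imaging and FRET-based interaction studies.
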