Addgene plasmid #132378: pRD134
Purpose: contains the sequence of mScarlet for C-term fusions in the pGGD000 backbone (GreenGate)
Depositing lab: Rüdiger Simon. Depositing organization: Heinrich-Heine-Universitaet Duesseldorf. Publication: Over the rainbow: A practical guide for fluorescent protein selection in plant FRET experiments. Denay G, Schultz P, Hansch S, Weidtkamp-Peters S, Simon R. Plant Direct. 2019 Dec 6;3(12):e00189. doi: 10.1002/pld3.189. eCollection 2019 Dec. PubMed 31844834.
Backbone
  Vector backbone: pGGD000
  Backbone size w/o insert (bp): 2682
  Total vector size (bp): 3387
  Vector type: GreenGate Entry plasmid
Growth in bacteria
  Bacterial resistance: Ampicillin, 100 μg/mL
  Growth temperature: 37°C
  Growth strain: DH5alpha
  Copy number: High Copy
Gene/Insert
  Gene/Insert name: mScarlet
  Insert size (bp): 705
Resource information
  A portion of this plasmid was derived from a plasmid made by: Originally cloned by Rebecca Burkart (Heinrich-Heine Universität)
Terms and licenses: Academic/Nonprofit Terms; Industry Terms: Not Available to Industry
Depositor comments: Please visit https://www.biorxiv.org/content/10.1101/734616v2 for bioRxiv preprint.
How to cite: pRD134 was a gift from Rüdiger Simon (Addgene plasmid # 132378 ; http://n2t.net/addgene:132378 ; RRID:Addgene_132378)
